Addgene plasmid #179551: dCas9-GCN5 core
Purpose: encodes S. pyogenes dCas9 with c-terminal fusion of human GCN5 core (aa 473-676) driven by EF-1alpha promoter
Depositing lab: Isaac Hilton. Depositing organization: Rice University. Publication: Systematic comparison of CRISPR-based transcriptional activators uncovers gene-regulatory features of enhancer-promoter interactions. Wang K, Escobar M, Li J, Mahata B, Goell J, Shah S, Cluck M, Hilton IB. Nucleic Acids Res. 2022 Aug 12;50(14):7842-7855. doi: 10.1093/nar/gkac582. PubMed 35849129.
Backbone
  Vector backbone: LentiCRISPR v2
  Vector type: Mammalian Expression, Lentiviral
  Selectable markers: Puromycin
Growth in bacteria
  Bacterial resistance: Ampicillin, 100 μg/mL
  Growth temperature: 37°C
  Growth strain: NEB Stable
  Copy number: High Copy
Gene/Insert
  Gene/Insert name: S. pyogenes dCas9 with c-terminal fusion of human GCN5 core (aa 473-676)
  Species: H. sapiens (human)
  Insert size (bp): 4770
  Mutation: D10A; H840A in S.pyogenes Cas9
  Entrez Gene: KAT2A (a.k.a. GCN5, GCN5L2, PCAF-b, hGCN5)
  Promoter: EF-1alpha
  Tag / fusion protein: Flag Tag (C terminal on insert)
  Cloning method: Gibson Cloning
  Sequencing primers: 5′ ATCCGGTGCCTAGAGAAGGT
Terms and licenses: Academic/Nonprofit Terms; Industry Terms: Not Available to Industry
How to cite: dCas9-GCN5 core was a gift from Isaac Hilton (Addgene plasmid # 179551 ; http://n2t.net/addgene:179551 ; RRID:Addgene_179551)
