[The description below was written by a language model from this plasmid's Addgene catalogue record and pLannotate feature annotations shown in this document.]
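Description:
dCas9-GCN5 core is a lentiviral mammalian expression plasmid built on the LentiCRISPR v2 backbone. It encodes catalytically inactive Streptococcus pyogenes Cas9 (D10A and H840A) fused at its C terminus to the core region of human GCN5/KAT2A (amino acids 473-676), with a C-terminal Flag tag. In bacteria it is maintained through a high-copy ColE1/pUC-type origin and selected with ampicillin via the β-lactamase gene. An f1 origin and an SV40/EM7-driven bleomycin/Zeocin resistance cassette lie outside the viral region.

The transfer cassette has a CMV enhancer/promoter joined to a truncated HIV-1 5' LTR, so genomic RNA can be made in packaging cells. This is followed by the Ψ packaging signal, RRE and cPPT/CTS, and the cassette ends in a WPRE and a self-inactivating ΔU3 3' LTR. Within it, an EF-1α core promoter drives the roughly 4.8 kb dCas9-GCN5 fusion. A puromycin N-acetyltransferase coding sequence sits just downstream for selecting transduced cells, but no separate promoter or linking element for it is annotated, so the table does not show how it is expressed. The annotation tool matched the GCN5 segment to mouse Kat2a, whereas the catalogue entry records it as human. This probably reflects the close similarity of the two orthologues.

An S. pyogenes gRNA scaffold is annotated upstream of the EF-1α promoter. No U6 or other Pol III promoter appears in the feature table, so the record does not establish whether a guide can be expressed from this plasmid. The associated publication is a systematic comparison of CRISPR-based transcriptional activators, which fits use of this construct to recruit the GCN5 acetyltransferase core to guide-specified promoters or enhancers.
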