Features (pLannotate 1.2.2; 34 found; start..end, strand, type, name):
    152..174     -  protein_bind   lac operator (fragment): The lac repressor binds to the lac operator to inhibit transcription in E. coli. This inhibition can be relieved by adding lactose or isopropyl-β-D-thiogalactopyranoside (IPTG). lac repressor encoded by lacI
    178..208     -  promoter       lac promoter: promoter for the E. coli lac operon
    223..244     -  protein_bind   CAP binding site: CAP binding activates transcription in the presence of cAMP. E. coli catabolite activator protein
    257..349     -  CDS            lacI (fragment): lac repressor; lacI; The lac repressor binds to the lac operator to inhibit transcription in E. coli. This inhibition can be relieved by adding lactose or isopropyl-β-D-thiogalactopyranoside (IPTG).
    532..1120    -  rep_origin     ori: high-copy-number ColE1/pMB1/pBR322/pUC origin of replication
   1291..2151    -  CDS            AmpR: β-lactamase; bla; confers resistance to ampicillin, carbenicillin, and related antibiotics
   2152..2256    -  promoter       AmpR promoter: bla
   2315..2367    -  misc_feature   bom (fragment): basis of mobility region from pBR322
   2522..2901    +  enhancer       CMV enhancer: human cytomegalovirus immediate early enhancer
   2902..3101    +  promoter       CMV promoter: human cytomegalovirus (CMV) immediate early promoter
   3119..3299    +  LTR            5' LTR (truncated): truncated 5' long terminal repeat (LTR) from HIV-1
   3346..3471    +  misc_feature   HIV-1 Ψ: packaging signal of human immunodeficiency virus type 1
   3455..3818    +  CDS            HIV-1 gag (fragment): gag protein from human immunodeficiency virus 1; gag
   3964..4197    +  misc_feature   RRE: The Rev response element (RRE) of HIV-1 allows for Rev-dependent mRNA export from the nucleus to the cytoplasm.
   4574..4674    +  CDS            Rev (fragment): human immunodeficiency virus 1 (HIV-1) Rev protein; rev; enhances nuclear export of unspliced and incompletely spliced viral mRNAs
   4724..4841    +  misc_feature   cPPT/CTS: central polypurine tract and central termination sequence of HIV-1
   4973..5048    +  misc_RNA       gRNA scaffold: guide RNA scaffold for the Streptococcus pyogenes CRISPR/Cas9 system
   5066..5084    +  CDS            small t antigen (fragment): SV40 (simian virus 40) small t antigen
   5110..5321    +  promoter       EF-1α core promoter: core promoter for human elongation factor EF-1α
   5349..6950    +  CDS            dCas9(N): N-terminal portion of catalytically inactive Streptococcus pyogenes dCas9 carrying the D10A mutation (Zetsche et al., 2015)
   6951..9449    +  CDS            Cas9(C): C-terminal portion of Streptococcus pyogenes Cas9 (Zetsche et al., 2015)
   9504..10115   +  CDS            Kat2a (fragment): KAT2A_MOUSE - Also known as Gcn5l2 From Mus musculus (Mouse).
  10211..10808   +  CDS            PuroR (fragment): puromycin N-acetyltransferase; pac from Streptomyces; confers resistance to puromycin
  10824..11412   +  misc_feature   WPRE: woodchuck hepatitis virus posttranscriptional regulatory element
  11463..11482   +  misc_feature   cPPT/CTS (fragment): central polypurine tract and central termination sequence of HIV-1
  11484..11717   +  LTR            3' LTR (ΔU3): self-inactivating 3' long terminal repeat (LTR) from HIV-1
  11749..11973   +  polyA_signal   bGH poly(A) signal: bovine growth hormone polyadenylation signal
  11977..11998   +  promoter       SV40 promoter (fragment): SV40 enhancer and early promoter
  12019..12447   +  rep_origin     f1 ori (sequence partly withheld): f1 bacteriophage origin of replication; arrow indicates direction of (+) strand synthesis
  12461..12790   +  promoter       SV40 promoter: SV40 enhancer and early promoter
  12838..12885   +  promoter       EM7 promoter: synthetic bacterial promoter&nbsp
  12904..13278   +  CDS            BleoR: antibiotic-binding protein; Sh ble from Streptoalloteichus hindustanus; confers resistance to bleomycin, phleomycin, and Zeocin™
  13288..13413   +  CDS            ble (fragment): BLE_KLEPN - Experimental evidence at protein level: Swiss-Prot protein existence level 1. Binding protein with a strong affinity to the bleomycin family of antibiotics. Binds to CL990; an antimitotic-antibiotic compound. From Klebsiella pneumoniae.
  13408..81      +  polyA_signal   SV40 poly(A) signal (across the origin): SV40 polyadenylation signal
>Addgene plasmid #179551 | dCas9-GCN5 core | addgene full sequence | sequence record 354777 | Addgene NGS Result
TAGCATCACAAATTTCACAAATAAAGCATTTTTTTCACTGCATTCTAGTTGTGGTTTGTCCAAACTCATC
AATGTATCTTATCATGTCTGTATACCGTCGACCTCTAGCTAGAGCTTGGCGTAATCATGGTCATAGCTGT
TTCCTGTGTGAAATTGTTATCCGCTCACAATTCCACACAACATACGAGCCGGAAGCATAAAGTGTAAAGC
CTGGGGTGCCTAATGAGTGAGCTAACTCACATTAATTGCGTTGCGCTCACTGCCCGCTTTCCAGTCGGGA
AACCTGTCGTGCCAGCTGCATTAATGAATCGGCCAACGCGCGGGGAGAGGCGGTTTGCGTATTGGGCGCT
CTTCCGCTTCCTCGCTCACTGACTCGCTGCGCTCGGTCGTTCGGCTGCGGCGAGCGGTATCAGCTCACTC
AAAGGCGGTAATACGGTTATCCACAGAATCAGGGGATAACGCAGGAAAGAACATGTGAGCAAAAGGCCAG
CAAAAGGCCAGGAACCGTAAAAAGGCCGCGTTGCTGGCGTTTTTCCATAGGCTCCGCCCCCCTGACGAGC
ATCACAAAAATCGACGCTCAAGTCAGAGGTGGCGAAACCCGACAGGACTATAAAGATACCAGGCGTTTCC
CCCTGGAAGCTCCCTCGTGCGCTCTCCTGTTCCGACCCTGCCGCTTACCGGATACCTGTCCGCCTTTCTC
CCTTCGGGAAGCGTGGCGCTTTCTCATAGCTCACGCTGTAGGTATCTCAGTTCGGTGTAGGTCGTTCGCT
CCAAGCTGGGCTGTGTGCACGAACCCCCCGTTCAGCCCGACCGCTGCGCCTTATCCGGTAACTATCGTCT
TGAGTCCAACCCGGTAAGACACGACTTATCGCCACTGGCAGCAGCCACTGGTAACAGGATTAGCAGAGCG
AGGTATGTAGGCGGTGCTACAGAGTTCTTGAAGTGGTGGCCTAACTACGGCTACACTAGAAGAACAGTAT
TTGGTATCTGCGCTCTGCTGAAGCCAGTTACCTTCGGAAAAAGAGTTGGTAGCTCTTGATCCGGCAAACA
AACCACCGCTGGTAGCGGTGGTTTTTTTGTTTGCAAGCAGCAGATTACGCGCAGAAAAAAAGGATCTCAA
GAAGATCCTTTGATCTTTTCTACGGGGTCTGACGCTCAGTGGAACGAAAACTCACGTTAAGGGATTTTGG
TCATGAGATTATCAAAAAGGATCTTCACCTAGATCCTTTTAAATTAAAAATGAAGTTTTAAATCAATCTA
AAGTATATATGAGTAAACTTGGTCTGACAGTTACCAATGCTTAATCAGTGAGGCACCTATCTCAGCGATC
TGTCTATTTCGTTCATCCATAGTTGCCTGACTCCCCGTCGTGTAGATAACTACGATACGGGAGGGCTTAC
CATCTGGCCCCAGTGCTGCAATGATACCGCGAGACCCACGCTCACCGGCTCCAGATTTATCAGCAATAAA
CCAGCCAGCCGGAAGGGCCGAGCGCAGAAGTGGTCCTGCAACTTTATCCGCCTCCATCCAGTCTATTAAT
TGTTGCCGGGAAGCTAGAGTAAGTAGTTCGCCAGTTAATAGTTTGCGCAACGTTGTTGCCATTGCTACAG
GCATCGTGGTGTCACGCTCGTCGTTTGGTATGGCTTCATTCAGCTCCGGTTCCCAACGATCAAGGCGAGT
TACATGATCCCCCATGTTGTGCAAAAAAGCGGTTAGCTCCTTCGGTCCTCCGATCGTTGTCAGAAGTAAG
TTGGCCGCAGTGTTATCACTCATGGTTATGGCAGCACTGCATAATTCTCTTACTGTCATGCCATCCGTAA
GATGCTTTTCTGTGACTGGTGAGTACTCAACCAAGTCATTCTGAGAATAGTGTATGCGGCGACCGAGTTG
CTCTTGCCCGGCGTCAATACGGGATAATACCGCGCCACATAGCAGAACTTTAAAAGTGCTCATCATTGGA
AAACGTTCTTCGGGGCGAAAACTCTCAAGGATCTTACCGCTGTTGAGATCCAGTTCGATGTAACCCACTC
GTGCACCCAACTGATCTTCAGCATCTTTTACTTTCACCAGCGTTTCTGGGTGAGCAAAAACAGGAAGGCA
AAATGCCGCAAAAAAGGGAATAAGGGCGACACGGAAATGTTGAATACTCATACTCTTCCTTTTTCAATAT
TATTGAAGCATTTATCAGGGTTATTGTCTCATGAGCGGATACATATTTGAATGTATTTAGAAAAATAAAC
AAATAGGGGTTCCGCGCACATTTCCCCGAAAAGTGCCACCTGACGTCGACGGATCGGGAGATCTCCCGAT
CCCCTATGGTGCACTCTCAGTACAATCTGCTCTGATGCCGCATAGTTAAGCCAGTATCTGCTCCCTGCTT
GTGTGTTGGAGGTCGCTGAGTAGTGCGCGAGCAAAATTTAAGCTACAACAAGGCAAGGCTTGACCGACAA
TTGCATGAAGAATCTGCTTAGGGTTAGGCGTTTTGCGCTGCTTCGCGATGTACGGGCCAGATATACGCGT
TGACATTGATTATTGACTAGTTATTAATAGTAATCAATTACGGGGTCATTAGTTCATAGCCCATATATGG
AGTTCCGCGTTACATAACTTACGGTAAATGGCCCGCCTGGCTGACCGCCCAACGACCCCCGCCCATTGAC
GTCAATAATGACGTATGTTCCCATAGTAACGCCAATAGGGACTTTCCATTGACGTCAATGGGTGGAGTAT
TTACGGTAAACTGCCCACTTGGCAGTACATCAAGTGTATCATATGCCAAGTACGCCCCCTATTGACGTCA
ATGACGGTAAATGGCCCGCCTGGCATTATGCCCAGTACATGACCTTATGGGACTTTCCTACTTGGCAGTA
CATCTACGTATTAGTCATCGCTATTACCATGGTGATGCGGTTTTGGCAGTACATCAATGGGCGTGGATAG
CGGTTTGACTCACGGGGATTTCCAAGTCTCCACCCCATTGACGTCAATGGGAGTTTGTTTTGGCACCAAA
ATCAACGGGACTTTCCAAAATGTCGTAACAACTCCGCCCCATTGACGCAAATGGGCGGTAGGCGTGTACG
GTGGGAGGTCTATATAAGCAGCGCGTTTTGCCTGTACTGGGTCTCTCTGGTTAGACCAGATCTGAGCCTG
GGAGCTCTCTGGCTAACTAGGGAACCCACTGCTTAAGCCTCAATAAAGCTTGCCTTGAGTGCTTCAAGTA
GTGTGTGCCCGTCTGTTGTGTGACTCTGGTAACTAGAGATCCCTCAGACCCTTTTAGTCAGTGTGGAAAA
TCTCTAGCAGTGGCGCCCGAACAGGGACTTGAAAGCGAAAGGGAAACCAGAGGAGCTCTCTCGACGCAGG
ACTCGGCTTGCTGAAGCGCGCACGGCAAGAGGCGAGGGGCGGCGACTGGTGAGTACGCCAAAAATTTTGA
CTAGCGGAGGCTAGAAGGAGAGAGATGGGTGCGAGAGCGTCAGTATTAAGCGGGGGAGAATTAGATCGCG
ATGGGAAAAAATTCGGTTAAGGCCAGGGGGAAAGAAAAAATATAAATTAAAACATATAGTATGGGCAAGC
AGGGAGCTAGAACGATTCGCAGTTAATCCTGGCCTGTTAGAAACATCAGAAGGCTGTAGACAAATACTGG
GACAGCTACAACCATCCCTTCAGACAGGATCAGAAGAACTTAGATCATTATATAATACAGTAGCAACCCT
CTATTGTGTGCATCAAAGGATAGAGATAAAAGACACCAAGGAAGCTTTAGACAAGATAGAGGAAGAGCAA
AACAAAAGTAAGACCACCGCACAGCAAGCGGCCGCTGATCTTCAGACCTGGAGGAGGAGATATGAGGGAC
AATTGGAGAAGTGAATTATATAAATATAAAGTAGTAAAAATTGAACCATTAGGAGTAGCACCCACCAAGG
CAAAGAGAAGAGTGGTGCAGAGAGAAAAAAGAGCAGTGGGAATAGGAGCTTTGTTCCTTGGGTTCTTGGG
AGCAGCAGGAAGCACTATGGGCGCAGCGTCAATGACGCTGACGGTACAGGCCAGACAATTATTGTCTGGT
ATAGTGCAGCAGCAGAACAATTTGCTGAGGGCTATTGAGGCGCAACAGCATCTGTTGCAACTCACAGTCT
GGGGCATCAAGCAGCTCCAGGCAAGAATCCTGGCTGTGGAAAGATACCTAAAGGATCAACAGCTCCTGGG
GATTTGGGGTTGCTCTGGAAAACTCATTTGCACCACTGCTGTGCCTTGGAATGCTAGTTGGAGTAATAAA
TCTCTGGAACAGATTTGGAATCACACGACCTGGATGGAGTGGGACAGAGAAATTAACAATTACACAAGCT
TAATACACTCCTTAATTGAAGAATCGCAAAACCAGCAAGAAAAGAATGAACAAGAATTATTGGAATTAGA
TAAATGGGCAAGTTTGTGGAATTGGTTTAACATAACAAATTGGCTGTGGTATATAAAATTATTCATAATG
ATAGTAGGAGGCTTGGTAGGTTTAAGAATAGTTTTTGCTGTACTTTCTATAGTGAATAGAGTTAGGCAGG
GATATTCACCATTATCGTTTCAGACCCACCTCCCAACCCCGAGGGGACCCGACAGGCCCGAAGGAATAGA
AGAAGAAGGTGGAGAGAGAGACAGAGACAGATCCATTCGATTAGTGAACGGATCGGCACTGCGTGCGCCA
ATTCTGCAGACAAATGGCAGTATTCATCCACAATTTTAAAAGAAAAGGGGGGATTGGGGGGTACAGTGCA
GGGGAAAGAATAGTAGACATAATAGCAACAGACATACAAACTAAAGAATTACAAAAACAAATTACAAAAA
TTCAAAATTTTCGGGTTTATTACAGGGACAGCAGAGATCCAGTTTGGTTAATTAAGGTACCGATATCACT
AGTGTTCCATTAACTGCGCTAAAAATAATTTTTAAATCTTTTTTAGCTTCTTGCTCTTTTTTGTACGTCT
CTGTTTTAGAGCTAGAAATAGCAAGTTAAAATAAGGCTAGTCCGTTATCAACTTGAAAAAGTGGCACCGA
GTCGGTGCTTTTTTGAATTCGCTAGCTAGGTCTTGAAAGGAGTGGGAATTGGCTCCGGTGCCCGTCAGTG
GGCAGAGCGCACATCGCCCACAGTCCCCGAGAAGTTGGGGGGAGGGGTCGGCAATTGATCCGGTGCCTAG
AGAAGGTGGCGCGGGGTAAACTGGGAAAGTGATGTCGTGTACTGGCTCCGCCTTTTTCCCGAGGGTGGGG
GAGAACCGTATATAAGTGCAGTAGTCGCCGTGAACGTTCTTTTTCGCAACGGGTTTGCCGCCAGAACACA
GGACCGGTTCTAGAGCGCTGCCACCATGGACAAGAAGTACAGCATCGGCCTGGCCATCGGCACCAACTCT
GTGGGCTGGGCCGTGATCACCGACGAGTACAAGGTGCCCAGCAAGAAATTCAAGGTGCTGGGCAACACCG
ACCGGCACAGCATCAAGAAGAACCTGATCGGAGCCCTGCTGTTCGACAGCGGCGAAACAGCCGAGGCCAC
CCGGCTGAAGAGAACCGCCAGAAGAAGATACACCAGACGGAAGAACCGGATCTGCTATCTGCAAGAGATC
TTCAGCAACGAGATGGCCAAGGTGGACGACAGCTTCTTCCACAGACTGGAAGAGTCCTTCCTGGTGGAAG
AGGATAAGAAGCACGAGCGGCACCCCATCTTCGGCAACATCGTGGACGAGGTGGCCTACCACGAGAAGTA
CCCCACCATCTACCACCTGAGAAAGAAACTGGTGGACAGCACCGACAAGGCCGACCTGCGGCTGATCTAT
CTGGCCCTGGCCCACATGATCAAGTTCCGGGGCCACTTCCTGATCGAGGGCGACCTGAACCCCGACAACA
GCGACGTGGACAAGCTGTTCATCCAGCTGGTGCAGACCTACAACCAGCTGTTCGAGGAAAACCCCATCAA
CGCCAGCGGCGTGGACGCCAAGGCCATCCTGTCTGCCAGACTGAGCAAGAGCAGACGGCTGGAAAATCTG
ATCGCCCAGCTGCCCGGCGAGAAGAAGAATGGCCTGTTCGGAAACCTGATTGCCCTGAGCCTGGGCCTGA
CCCCCAACTTCAAGAGCAACTTCGACCTGGCCGAGGATGCCAAACTGCAGCTGAGCAAGGACACCTACGA
CGACGACCTGGACAACCTGCTGGCCCAGATCGGCGACCAGTACGCCGACCTGTTTCTGGCCGCCAAGAAC
CTGTCCGACGCCATCCTGCTGAGCGACATCCTGAGAGTGAACACCGAGATCACCAAGGCCCCCCTGAGCG
CCTCTATGATCAAGAGATACGACGAGCACCACCAGGACCTGACCCTGCTGAAAGCTCTCGTGCGGCAGCA
GCTGCCTGAGAAGTACAAAGAGATTTTCTTCGACCAGAGCAAGAACGGCTACGCCGGCTACATTGACGGC
GGAGCCAGCCAGGAAGAGTTCTACAAGTTCATCAAGCCCATCCTGGAAAAGATGGACGGCACCGAGGAAC
TGCTCGTGAAGCTGAACAGAGAGGACCTGCTGCGGAAGCAGCGGACCTTCGACAACGGCAGCATCCCCCA
CCAGATCCACCTGGGAGAGCTGCACGCCATTCTGCGGCGGCAGGAAGATTTTTACCCATTCCTGAAGGAC
AACCGGGAAAAGATCGAGAAGATCCTGACCTTCCGCATCCCCTACTACGTGGGCCCTCTGGCCAGGGGAA
ACAGCAGATTCGCCTGGATGACCAGAAAGAGCGAGGAAACCATCACCCCCTGGAACTTCGAGGAAGTGGT
GGACAAGGGCGCTTCCGCCCAGAGCTTCATCGAGCGGATGACCAACTTCGATAAGAACCTGCCCAACGAG
AAGGTGCTGCCCAAGCACAGCCTGCTGTACGAGTACTTCACCGTGTATAACGAGCTGACCAAAGTGAAAT
ACGTGACCGAGGGAATGAGAAAGCCCGCCTTCCTGAGCGGCGAGCAGAAAAAGGCCATCGTGGACCTGCT
GTTCAAGACCAACCGGAAAGTGACCGTGAAGCAGCTGAAAGAGGACTACTTCAAGAAAATCGAGTGCTTC
GACTCCGTGGAAATCTCCGGCGTGGAAGATCGGTTCAACGCCTCCCTGGGCACATACCACGATCTGCTGA
AAATTATCAAGGACAAGGACTTCCTGGACAATGAGGAAAACGAGGACATTCTGGAAGATATCGTGCTGAC
CCTGACACTGTTTGAGGACAGAGAGATGATCGAGGAACGGCTGAAAACCTATGCCCACCTGTTCGACGAC
AAAGTGATGAAGCAGCTGAAGCGGCGGAGATACACCGGCTGGGGCAGGCTGAGCCGGAAGCTGATCAACG
GCATCCGGGACAAGCAGTCCGGCAAGACAATCCTGGATTTCCTGAAGTCCGACGGCTTCGCCAACAGAAA
CTTCATGCAGCTGATCCACGACGACAGCCTGACCTTTAAAGAGGACATCCAGAAAGCCCAGGTGTCCGGC
CAGGGCGATAGCCTGCACGAGCACATTGCCAATCTGGCCGGCAGCCCCGCCATTAAGAAGGGCATCCTGC
AGACAGTGAAGGTGGTGGACGAGCTCGTGAAAGTGATGGGCCGGCACAAGCCCGAGAACATCGTGATCGA
AATGGCCAGAGAGAACCAGACCACCCAGAAGGGACAGAAGAACAGCCGCGAGAGAATGAAGCGGATCGAA
GAGGGCATCAAAGAGCTGGGCAGCCAGATCCTGAAAGAACACCCCGTGGAAAACACCCAGCTGCAGAACG
AGAAGCTGTACCTGTACTACCTGCAGAATGGGCGGGATATGTACGTGGACCAGGAACTGGACATCAACCG
GCTGTCCGACTACGATGTGGACGCCATCGTGCCTCAGAGCTTTCTGAAGGACGACTCCATCGACAACAAG
GTGCTGACCAGAAGCGACAAGAACCGGGGCAAGAGCGACAACGTGCCCTCCGAAGAGGTCGTGAAGAAGA
TGAAGAACTACTGGCGGCAGCTGCTGAACGCCAAGCTGATTACCCAGAGAAAGTTCGACAATCTGACCAA
GGCCGAGAGAGGCGGCCTGAGCGAACTGGATAAGGCCGGCTTCATCAAGAGACAGCTGGTGGAAACCCGG
CAGATCACAAAGCACGTGGCACAGATCCTGGACTCCCGGATGAACACTAAGTACGACGAGAATGACAAGC
TGATCCGGGAAGTGAAAGTGATCACCCTGAAGTCCAAGCTGGTGTCCGATTTCCGGAAGGATTTCCAGTT
TTACAAAGTGCGCGAGATCAACAACTACCACCACGCCCACGACGCCTACCTGAACGCCGTCGTGGGAACC
GCCCTGATCAAAAAGTACCCTAAGCTGGAAAGCGAGTTCGTGTACGGCGACTACAAGGTGTACGACGTGC
GGAAGATGATCGCCAAGAGCGAGCAGGAAATCGGCAAGGCTACCGCCAAGTACTTCTTCTACAGCAACAT
CATGAACTTTTTCAAGACCGAGATTACCCTGGCCAACGGCGAGATCCGGAAGCGGCCTCTGATCGAGACA
AACGGCGAAACCGGGGAGATCGTGTGGGATAAGGGCCGGGATTTTGCCACCGTGCGGAAAGTGCTGAGCA
TGCCCCAAGTGAATATCGTGAAAAAGACCGAGGTGCAGACAGGCGGCTTCAGCAAAGAGTCTATCCTGCC
CAAGAGGAACAGCGATAAGCTGATCGCCAGAAAGAAGGACTGGGACCCTAAGAAGTACGGCGGCTTCGAC
AGCCCCACCGTGGCCTATTCTGTGCTGGTGGTGGCCAAAGTGGAAAAGGGCAAGTCCAAGAAACTGAAGA
GTGTGAAAGAGCTGCTGGGGATCACCATCATGGAAAGAAGCAGCTTCGAGAAGAATCCCATCGACTTTCT
GGAAGCCAAGGGCTACAAAGAAGTGAAAAAGGACCTGATCATCAAGCTGCCTAAGTACTCCCTGTTCGAG
CTGGAAAACGGCCGGAAGAGAATGCTGGCCTCTGCCGGCGAACTGCAGAAGGGAAACGAACTGGCCCTGC
CCTCCAAATATGTGAACTTCCTGTACCTGGCCAGCCACTATGAGAAGCTGAAGGGCTCCCCCGAGGATAA
TGAGCAGAAACAGCTGTTTGTGGAACAGCACAAGCACTACCTGGACGAGATCATCGAGCAGATCAGCGAG
TTCTCCAAGAGAGTGATCCTGGCCGACGCTAATCTGGACAAAGTGCTGTCCGCCTACAACAAGCACCGGG
ATAAGCCCATCAGAGAGCAGGCCGAGAATATCATCCACCTGTTTACCCTGACCAATCTGGGAGCCCCTGC
CGCCTTCAAGTACTTTGACACCACCATCGACCGGAAGAGGTACACCAGCACCAAAGAGGTGCTGGACGCC
ACCCTGATCCACCAGAGCATCACCGGCCTGTACGAGACACGGATCGACCTGTCTCAGCTGGGAGGCGACA
AGCGACCTGCCGCCACAAAGAAGGCTGGACAGGCTAAGAAGAAGAAAGGATCCCTGGGGCCTGAGACGAG
CCTGCTTTCGGCCAATGCGGCCCGGGATGAGACAGCCCGCCTGGAGGAGCGCCGCGGCATCATCGAGTTC
CATGTCATCGGCAACTCACTGACGCCCAAGGCCAACCGGCGGGTGTTGCTGTGGCTCGTGGGGCTGCAGA
ATGTCTTTTCCCACCAGCTGCCGCGCATGCCTAAGGAGTATATCGCCCGCCTCGTCTTTGACCCGAAGCA
CAAGACTCTGGCCTTGATCAAGGATGGGCGGGTCATCGGTGGCATCTGCTTCCGCATGTTTCCCACCCAG
GGCTTCACGGAGATTGTCTTCTGTGCTGTCACCTCGAATGAGCAGGTCAAGGGTTATGGGACCCACCTGA
TGAACCACCTGAAGGAGTATCACATCAAGCACAACATTCTCTACTTCCTCACCTACGCCGACGAGTACGC
CATCGGCTACTTCAAAAAGCAGGGTTTCTCCAAGGACATCAAGGTGCCCAAGAGCCGCTACCTGGGCTAC
ATCAAGGACTACGAGGGAGCGACGCTGATGGAGTGTGAGCTGAATCCCCGCATCCCCTACACGGAGCTGT
CCCACATCATCAAGAAGCAGAAAGAGATCATCAAGGGATCCGATTACAAAGACGATGACGATAAGGGATC
CGGCGCAACAAACTTCTCTCTGCTGAAACAAGCCGGAGATGTCGAAGAGAATCCTGGACCGACCGAGTAC
AAGCCCACGGTGCGCCTCGCCACCCGCGACGACGTCCCCAGGGCCGTACGCACCCTCGCCGCCGCGTTCG
CCGACTACCCCGCCACGCGCCACACCGTCGATCCGGACCGCCACATCGAGCGGGTCACCGAGCTGCAAGA
ACTCTTCCTCACGCGCGTCGGGCTCGACATCGGCAAGGTGTGGGTCGCGGACGACGGCGCCGCGGTGGCG
GTCTGGACCACGCCGGAGAGCGTCGAAGCGGGGGCGGTGTTCGCCGAGATCGGCCCGCGCATGGCCGAGT
TGAGCGGTTCCCGGCTGGCCGCGCAGCAACAGATGGAAGGCCTCCTGGCGCCGCACCGGCCCAAGGAGCC
CGCGTGGTTCCTGGCCACCGTCGGAGTCTCGCCCGACCACCAGGGCAAGGGTCTGGGCAGCGCCGTCGTG
CTCCCCGGAGTGGAGGCGGCCGAGCGCGCCGGGGTGCCCGCCTTCCTGGAGACCTCCGCGCCCCGCAACC
TCCCCTTCTACGAGCGGCTCGGCTTCACCGTCACCGCCGACGTCGAGGTGCCCGAAGGACCGCGCACCTG
GTGCATGACCCGCAAGCCCGGTGCCTGAACGCGTTAAGTCGACAATCAACCTCTGGATTACAAAATTTGT
GAAAGATTGACTGGTATTCTTAACTATGTTGCTCCTTTTACGCTATGTGGATACGCTGCTTTAATGCCTT
TGTATCATGCTATTGCTTCCCGTATGGCTTTCATTTTCTCCTCCTTGTATAAATCCTGGTTGCTGTCTCT
TTATGAGGAGTTGTGGCCCGTTGTCAGGCAACGTGGCGTGGTGTGCACTGTGTTTGCTGACGCAACCCCC
ACTGGTTGGGGCATTGCCACCACCTGTCAGCTCCTTTCCGGGACTTTCGCTTTCCCCCTCCCTATTGCCA
CGGCGGAACTCATCGCCGCCTGCCTTGCCCGCTGCTGGACAGGGGCTCGGCTGTTGGGCACTGACAATTC
CGTGGTGTTGTCGGGGAAATCATCGTCCTTTCCTTGGCTGCTCGCCTGTGTTGCCACCTGGATTCTGCGC
GGGACGTCCTTCTGCTACGTCCCTTCGGCCCTCAATCCAGCGGACCTTCCTTCCCGCGGCCTGCTGCCGG
CTCTGCGGCCTCTTCCGCGTCTTCGCCTTCGCCCTCAGACGAGTCGGATCTCCCTTTGGGCCGCCTCCCC
GCGTCGACTTTAAGACCAATGACTTACAAGGCAGCTGTAGATCTTAGCCACTTTTTAAAAGAAAAGGGGG
GACTGGAAGGGCTAATTCACTCCCAACGAAGACAAGATCTGCTTTTTGCTTGTACTGGGTCTCTCTGGTT
AGACCAGATCTGAGCCTGGGAGCTCTCTGGCTAACTAGGGAACCCACTGCTTAAGCCTCAATAAAGCTTG
CCTTGAGTGCTTCAAGTAGTGTGTGCCCGTCTGTTGTGTGACTCTGGTAACTAGAGATCCCTCAGACCCT
TTTAGTCAGTGTGGAAAATCTCTAGCAGGGCCCGTTTAAACCCGCTGATCAGCCTCGACTGTGCCTTCTA
GTTGCCAGCCATCTGTTGTTTGCCCCTCCCCCGTGCCTTCCTTGACCCTGGAAGGTGCCACTCCCACTGT
CCTTTCCTAATAAAATGAGGAAATTGCATCGCATTGTCTGAGTAGGTGTCATTCTATTCTGGGGGGTGGG
GTGGGGCAGGACAGCAAGGGGGAGGATTGGGAAGACAATAGCAGGCATGCTGGGGATGCGGTGGGCTCTA
TGGCTTCTGAGGCGGAAAGAACCAGCTGGGGCTCTAGGGGGTATCCCC
[124 nt withheld, positions 12019-12142]
C
[91 nt withheld, positions 12144-12234]
A
[49 nt withheld, positions 12236-12284]
CCTTTGACGTTGGAGTCCACGTTCTTT
[37 nt withheld, positions 12312-12348]
ACCCTATCTCGGTCTATTCTTTTGATTTATAAGGGATTTTGCCGATTTCGGCCTATTGGTTAAAAAATGA
GCTGATTTAACAAAAATTTAACGCGAATTAATTCTGTGGAATGTGTGTCAGTTAGGGTGTGGAAAGTCCC
CAGGCTCCCCAGCAGGCAGAAGTATGCAAAGCATGCATCTCAATTAGTCAGCAACCAGGTGTGGAAAGTC
CCCAGGCTCCCCAGCAGGCAGAAGTATGCAAAGCATGCATCTCAATTAGTCAGCAACCATAGTCCCGCCC
CTAACTCCGCCCATCCCGCCCCTAACTCCGCCCAGTTCCGCCCATTCTCCGCCCCATGGCTGACTAATTT
TTTTTATTTATGCAGAGGCCGAGGCCGCCTCTGCCTCTGAGCTATTCCAGAAGTAGTGAGGAGGCTTTTT
TGGAGGCCTAGGCTTTTGCAAAAAGCTCCCGGGAGCTTGTATATCCATTTTCGGATCTGATCAGCACGTG
TTGACAATTAATCATCGGCATAGTATATCGGCATAGTATAATACGACAAGGTGAGGAACTAAACCATGGC
CAAGTTGACCAGTGCCGTTCCGGTGCTCACCGCGCGCGACGTCGCCGGAGCGGTCGAGTTCTGGACCGAC
CGGCTCGGGTTCTCCCGGGACTTCGTGGAGGACGACTTCGCCGGTGTGGTCCGGGACGACGTGACCCTGT
TCATCAGCGCGGTCCAGGACCAGGTGGTGCCGGACAACACCCTGGCCTGGGTGTGGGTGCGCGGCCTGGA
CGAGCTGTACGCCGAGTGGTCGGAGGTCGTGTCCACGAACTTCCGGGACGCCTCCGGGCCGGCCATGACC
GAGATCGGCGAGCAGCCGTGGGGGCGGGAGTTCGCCCTGCGCGACCCGGCCGGCAACTGCGTGCACTTCG
TGGCCGAGGAGCAGGACTGACACGTGCTACGAGATTTCGATTCCACCGCCGCCTTCTATGAAAGGTTGGG
CTTCGGAATCGTTTTCCGGGACGCCGGCTGGATGATCCTCCAGCGCGGGGATCTCATGCTGGAGTTCTTC
GCCCACCCCAACTTGTTTATTGCAGCTTATAATGGTTACAAATAAAGCAA
